Addgene plasmid #201090: pPOTv6-blast-3Ty:mScarletI:3Ty
Purpose: Trypanosoma brucei PCR only tagging (pPOT) vector for endogenous gene tagging
Depositing lab: Samuel Dean. Depositing organization: University of Warwick. Publication: A comprehensive toolkit for protein localization and functional analysis in trypanosomatids. Paterou A, Saez Conde J, Tyc J, Sunter JD, Vaughan S, Gull K, Dean S. Open Biol. 2025 Apr;15(4):240361. doi: 10.1098/rsob.240361. Epub 2025 Apr 2. PubMed 40169015.
Backbone
  Vector backbone: pPOT
  Vector type: Unspecified
Growth in bacteria
  Bacterial resistance: Ampicillin, 100 μg/mL
  Growth temperature: 37°C
  Growth strain: NEB Stable
  Copy number: High Copy
Gene/Insert
  Gene/Insert name: mScaret-I
  Species: Synthetic
  Promoter: read through
  Cloning method: Restriction Enzyme; 5′ cloning site HindIII (not destroyed); 3′ cloning site BamHI (not destroyed)
  Sequencing primers: 5′ cTATGGGTTCTGGTAGTG; 3′ cTTAACTACCCGATCCTG
Terms and licenses: Academic/Nonprofit Terms; Industry Terms: Not Available to Industry
Depositor comments: Please visit https://doi.org/10.1101/2023.04.21.537815 for bioRxiv preprint.
How to cite: pPOTv6-blast-3Ty:mScarletI:3Ty was a gift from Samuel Dean (Addgene plasmid # 201090 ; http://n2t.net/addgene:201090 ; RRID:Addgene_201090)
