[The description below was written by a language model from this plasmid's Addgene catalogue record and pLannotate feature annotations shown in this document.]
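Description:
pPOTv6-blast-3Ty:mScarletI:3Ty is a PCR-only tagging (pPOT) template plasmid for endogenous gene tagging in Trypanosoma brucei. It is not an expression vector in its own right. It serves as a template from which tagging cassettes are amplified, typically with long primers that add short homology arms so the product integrates at a chosen locus in the parasite genome. In E. coli it is maintained as a high-copy plasmid through a ColE1/pUC-type origin and selected with ampicillin via the β-lactamase gene. The backbone also carries standard cloning-vector remnants: an f1 origin, lacZα and lacI fragments, lac promoter/operator elements, and flanking T7 and SP6 phage promoters.

The payload centres on mScarlet-I, a rapidly maturing monomeric red fluorescent protein, cloned between HindIII and BamHI sites that remain intact, so the tag can be exchanged. The construct name indicates that the fluorescent protein is flanked on each side by a triple Ty epitope, which would allow antibody detection as well as fluorescence imaging, although these epitopes are not annotated in the feature table. Two copies of the blasticidin S deaminase gene are annotated, one upstream and one downstream of mScarlet-I. This arrangement is consistent with a design in which amplifying either the marker-then-tag or the tag-then-marker portion yields cassettes for N-terminal or C-terminal tagging respectively, with blasticidin selection of transfected trypanosomes.

The promoter is recorded as "read through", meaning there is no dedicated promoter and expression depends on transcription at the tagged locus. The unannotated intervening regions are not described in the record. The plasmid is intended for protein localisation and functional studies in trypanosomatids.
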