Features (pLannotate 1.2.2; 15 found; start..end, strand, type, name):
    171..560     +  CDS            bsd: BSD_ASPTE - Experimental evidence at protein level: Swiss-Prot protein existence level 1. Catalyzes the deamination of the cytosine moiety of the antibiotics blasticidin S, cytomycin and acetylblasticidin S. From Aspergillus terreus.
   1062..1757    +  CDS            mScarlet-I: mScarlet-I is a basic (constitutively fluorescent) red fluorescent protein published in 2016, derived from synthetic construct. It is reported to be a rapidly-maturing monomer with moderate acid sensitivity.
   2263..2652    +  CDS            bsd: BSD_ASPTE - Experimental evidence at protein level: Swiss-Prot protein existence level 1. Catalyzes the deamination of the cytosine moiety of the antibiotics blasticidin S, cytomycin and acetylblasticidin S. From Aspergillus terreus.
   2848..2866    -  promoter       SP6 promoter: promoter for bacteriophage SP6 RNA polymerase
   2908..2924    -  protein_bind   lac operator: The lac repressor binds to the lac operator to inhibit transcription in E. coli. This inhibition can be relieved by adding lactose or isopropyl-β-D-thiogalactopyranoside (IPTG). lac repressor encoded by lacI
   2932..2962    -  promoter       lac promoter: promoter for the E. coli lac operon
   2977..2998    -  protein_bind   CAP binding site: CAP binding activates transcription in the presence of cAMP. E. coli catabolite activator protein
   3011..3103    -  CDS            lacI (fragment): lac repressor; lacI; The lac repressor binds to the lac operator to inhibit transcription in E. coli. This inhibition can be relieved by adding lactose or isopropyl-β-D-thiogalactopyranoside (IPTG).
   3286..3874    -  rep_origin     ori: high-copy-number ColE1/pMB1/pBR322/pUC origin of replication
   4045..4905    -  CDS            AmpR: β-lactamase; bla; confers resistance to ampicillin, carbenicillin, and related antibiotics
   4906..5010    -  promoter       AmpR promoter: bla
   5037..5087    +  misc_feature   bom (fragment): basis of mobility region from pBR322
   5088..5543    -  rep_origin     f1 ori (sequence partly withheld): f1 bacteriophage origin of replication; arrow indicates direction of (+) strand synthesis
   5547..5704    -  CDS            lacZα (fragment): LacZα fragment of β-galactosidase; lacZ fragment
   5707..2       +  promoter       T7 promoter (across the origin): promoter for bacteriophage T7 RNA polymerase
>Addgene plasmid #201090 | pPOTv6-blast-3Ty:mScarletI:3Ty | addgene full sequence | sequence record 400013 | Addgene NGS Result
GGGCGAATTGGGCCCGTATAATGCAGACCTGCTGCAAGCTAGGGGCACAGCAAGGTCTTCTGAAATTCAT
GTTTTTTTTTTTTTTACTCTGCATTGCAGTCTCCGCTCTTATTTAGTTTTGCTTTACGTAAGGTCTCGTT
GCTGCCATAAAATAAGCTCTAGTGGAATTCATGCCTTTGTCTCAAGAAGAATCCACCCTCATTGAAAGAG
CAACGGCTACAATCAACAGCATCCCCATCTCTGAAGACTACAGCGTCGCCAGCGCAGCTCTCTCTAGCGA
CGGCCGCATCTTCACTGGTGTCAATGTATATCATTTTACTGGGGGACCTTGTGCAGAACTCGTGGTGCTG
GGCACTGCTGCTGCTGCGGCAGCTGGCAACCTGACTTGTATCGTCGCGATCGGAAATGAGAACAGGGGCA
TCTTGAGCCCCTGCGGACGGTGCCGACAGGTGCTTCTCGACCTGCATCCTGGGATCAAAGCCATAGTGAA
GGACAGTGATGGACAGCCGACGGCAGTTGGGATTCGTGAATTGCTGCCCTCTGGTTATGTGTGGGAGGGC
TAACCATGGTGCCCATTTAGTTGGCCTTTCCCTTGTCTCGTGTCTTTTCCGTGGAAAGGTTCCCGGAGTA
ATCTGATGGCACAGCAGGGAGGTGCGCCTGCAGGTTGGTTAGGAAGGGGGGATGATGTAAAAGAAGAAAA
TGGGGGGATTCGAGCCCCACGCGTTGCTCAAGCTGTGTAGCGCAGGCGTTTCCTTACATATTTCTCTAAC
AGGCACGGAAGCCTAACAAATACACTTGGCTTATTTTTTTGCCCCCTCATGTCTTGTACAAATATTTGCG
ATAGCTTAGCTATCAGCCACATTAATCAAACAAGTATACCAACAAGCCCGAAAACAGAAACTCAACTGCA
ACGGGTACCTATGGGTTCTGGTAGTGGTTCCGGTTCCGGTTCTGAGGTACACACAAACCAGGACCCACTG
GACGGCTCCGAGGTGCATACCAATCAAGATCCGCTGGACGGCTCTGAAGTTCACACCAATCAAGATCCCT
TGGATAAGCTTATGGTATCAAAGGGCGAAGCAGTAATCAAGGAGTTCATGCGGTTTAAGGTACACATGGA
GGGTTCCATGAATGGCCATGAATTTGAGATCGAAGGAGAGGGGGAAGGGCGTCCTTACGAAGGAACACAA
ACAGCTAAACTTAAGGTAACTAAGGGGGGACCCCTCCCCTTTTCCTGGGACATACTGTCACCACAATTCA
TGTACGGCAGCCGAGCCTTTATAAAACATCCAGCTGATATACCCGATTATTATAAGCAAAGTTTTCCCGA
GGGCTTTAAGTGGGAAAGGGTCATGAACTTCGAGGACGGGGGTGCGGTAACTGTAACCCAAGACACCTCT
CTCGAAGACGGGACGCTTATTTATAAGGTGAAACTCCGGGGGACCAATTTTCCCCCTGACGGACCTGTCA
TGCAGAAGAAGACAATGGGCTGGGAGGCGTCCACAGAGCGCCTGTATCCGGAGGATGGCGTACTTAAGGG
TGACATAAAAATGGCACTTCGTTTGAAGGACGGTGGCCGTTATCTCGCTGACTTTAAGACAACTTATAAG
GCGAAAAAGCCGGTACAGATGCCAGGAGCATACAATGTTGACCGCAAATTGGACATCACCAGCCACAACG
AAGACTATACCGTCGTTGAACAGTACGAACGGAGTGAAGGGAGGCACAGTACAGGCGGGATGGACGAATT
GTATAAAGGATCCGAGGTACATACAAATCAGGACCCCCTCGATGGTAGTGAAGTCCATACAAATCAGGAC
CCGCTGGATGGCTCAGAGGTTCATACGAACCAAGATCCTCTTGATGGATCAGGATCTGGATCAGGATCGG
GTAGTTAAGAGCTCCGCTGCGCTTAAATGTCTTTCATTATAATCAATGTATAACCTTTATGTAGTATTTC
AATCTATGCCGCTGTGTACGTGCACTGCGGTGCCTATCCTTCGGCATTAGAGAGTCACTGTTTGTGTAGA
TCGTAGCTGCATGTCTGACATCTGGTTCATTAGTGCCGTTTTGAGTCTGCACTGTTGTGCAACTTGATAT
TCATCACTGCACACCAACCGTGTGTTTCCTCCTTTGGGTGCACCCTTTAATCCTTGTCTTCTCCTTTTTT
GTCTCTTTCCCCCTCGAAAAGGTGTCAAACTACTGCCGCATAAACTACGGTTATCCCAAATTTAAGAGAA
AGCAATAAAGCATCAGCTAGCCATGCCTTTGTCTCAAGAAGAATCCACCCTCATTGAAAGAGCAACGGCT
ACAATCAACAGCATCCCCATCTCTGAAGACTACAGCGTCGCCAGCGCAGCTCTCTCTAGCGACGGCCGCA
TCTTCACTGGTGTCAATGTATATCATTTTACTGGGGGACCTTGTGCAGAACTCGTGGTGCTGGGCACTGC
TGCTGCTGCGGCAGCTGGCAACCTGACTTGTATCGTCGCGATCGGAAATGAGAACAGGGGCATCTTGAGC
CCCTGCGGACGGTGCCGACAGGTGCTTCTCGATCTGCATCCTGGGATCAAAGCCATAGTGAAGGACAGTG
ATGGACAGCCGACGGCAGTTGGGATTCGTGAATTGCTGCCCTCTGGTTATGTGTGGGAGGGCTAACTCGA
GTGCCCATTTAGTTGGCTTTTCCCTTGTCTCGTGTCTTTTCCGTGGAAAGGTTCCCGGAGTAATCTGATG
GCACAGCAGGGAGGTGCGCCTGCAGGTTGGTTAGGAAGGGGGGATGATGTAAAAGAAGAAAATGGGGGGA
TTCGAGCCCCGCACAGGTCTCTCAAATTGGATGCATAGCTTGAGTATTCTATAGTGTCACCTAAATAGCT
TGGCGTAATCATGGTCATAGCTGTTTCCTGTGTGAAATTGTTATCCGCTCACAATTCCACACAACATACG
AGCCGGAAGCATAAAGTGTAAAGCCTGGGGTGCCTAATGAGTGAGCTAACTCACATTAATTGCGTTGCGC
TCACTGCCCGCTTTCCAGTCGGGAAACCTGTCGTGCCAGCTGCATTAATGAATCGGCCAACGCGCGGGGA
GAGGCGGTTTGCGTATTGGGCGCTCTTCCGCTTCCTCGCTCACTGACTCGCTGCGCTCGGTCGTTCGGCT
GCGGCGAGCGGTATCAGCTCACTCAAAGGCGGTAATACGGTTATCCACAGAATCAGGGGATAACGCAGGA
AAGAACATGTGAGCAAAAGGCCAGCAAAAGGCCAGGAACCGTAAAAAGGCCGCGTTGCTGGCGTTTTTCC
ATAGGCTCCGCCCCCCTGACGAGCATCACAAAAATCGACGCTCAAGTCAGAGGTGGCGAAACCCGACAGG
ACTATAAAGATACCAGGCGTTTCCCCCTGGAAGCTCCCTCGTGCGCTCTCCTGTTCCGACCCTGCCGCTT
ACCGGATACCTGTCCGCCTTTCTCCCTTCGGGAAGCGTGGCGCTTTCTCATAGCTCACGCTGTAGGTATC
TCAGTTCGGTGTAGGTCGTTCGCTCCAAGCTGGGCTGTGTGCACGAACCCCCCGTTCAGCCCGACCGCTG
CGCCTTATCCGGTAACTATCGTCTTGAGTCCAACCCGGTAAGACACGACTTATCGCCACTGGCAGCAGCC
ACTGGTAACAGGATTAGCAGAGCGAGGTATGTAGGCGGTGCTACAGAGTTCTTGAAGTGGTGGCCTAACT
ACGGCTACACTAGAAGAACAGTATTTGGTATCTGCGCTCTGCTGAAGCCAGTTACCTTCGGAAAAAGAGT
TGGTAGCTCTTGATCCGGCAAACAAACCACCGCTGGTAGCGGTGGTTTTTTTGTTTGCAAGCAGCAGATT
ACGCGCAGAAAAAAAGGATCTCAAGAAGATCCTTTGATCTTTTCTACGGGGTCTGACGCTCAGTGGAACG
AAAACTCACGTTAAGGGATTTTGGTCATGAGATTATCAAAAAGGATCTTCACCTAGATCCTTTTAAATTA
AAAATGAAGTTTTAAATCAATCTAAAGTATATATGAGTAAACTTGGTCTGACAGTTACCAATGCTTAATC
AGTGAGGCACCTATCTCAGCGATCTGTCTATTTCGTTCATCCATAGTTGCCTGACTCCCCGTCGTGTAGA
TAATTACGATACGGGAGGGCTTACCATCTGGCCCCAGTGCTGCAATGATACCGCGAGACCCACGCTCACC
GGCTCCAGATTTATCAGCAATAAACCAGCCAGCCGGAAGGGCCGAGCGCAGAAGTGGTCCTGCAACTTTA
TCCGCCTCCATCCAGTCTATTAATTGTTGCCGGGAAGCTAGAGTAAGTAGTTCGCCAGTTAATAGTTTGC
GCAACGTTGTTGCCATTGCTACAGGCATCGTGGTGTCACGCTCGTCGTTTGGTATGGCTTCATTCAGCTC
CGGTTCCCAACGATCAAGGCGAGTTACATGATCCCCCATGTTGTGCAAAAAAGCGGTTAGCTCCTTCGGT
CCTCCGATCGTTGTCAGAAGTAAGTTGGCCGCAGTGTTATCACTCATGGTTATGGCAGCACTGCATAATT
CTCTTACTGTCATGCCATCCGTAAGATGCTTTTCTGTGACTGGTGAGTACTCAACCAAGTCATTCTGAGA
ATAGTGTATGCGGCGACCGAGTTGCTCTTGCCCGGCGTCAATACGGGATAATACCGCGCCACATAGCAGA
ACTTTAAAAGTGCTCATCATTGGAAAACGTTCTTCGGGGCGAAAACTCTCAAGGATCTTACCGCTGTTGA
GATCCAGTTCGATGTAACCCACTCGTGCACCCAACTGATCTTCAGCATCTTTTACTTTCACCAGCGTTTC
TGGGTGAGCAAAAACAGGAAGGCAAAATGCCGCAAAAAAGGGAATAAGGGCGACACGGAAATGTTGAATA
CTCATACTCTTCCTTTTTCAATATTATTGAAGCATTTATCAGGGTTATTGTCTCATGAGCGGATACATAT
TTGAATGTATTTAGAAAAATAAACAAATAGGGGTTCCGCGCACATTTCCCCGAAAAGTGCCACCTGATGC
GGTGTGAAATACCGCACAGATGCGTAAGGAGAAAATACCGCATCAGGAAATTGTAAGCGTTAATATTTTG
TTAAAATTCGCGTTAAATTTTTGTTAAATCAGCTCATTTTTTAACCAATAGGCCGAAATCGGCAAAATCC
CTTATAAATCAAAAGAATAGACCGAGATAGGGT
[37 nt withheld, positions 5214-5250]
AAAGAACGTGGACTCCAACGTCAAAGG
[49 nt withheld, positions 5278-5326]
T
[91 nt withheld, positions 5328-5418]
G
[98 nt withheld, positions 5420-5517]
ACTTAATGCGCCGCTACAGGGCGCGTCCATTCGCCATTCAGGCTGCGCAACTGTTGGGAAGGGCGATCGG
TGCGGGCCTCTTCGCTATTACGCCAGCTGGCGAAAGGGGGATGTGCTGCAAGGCGATTAAGTTGGGTAAC
GCCAGGGTTTTCCCAGTCACGACGTTGTAAAACGACGGCCAGTGAATTGTAATACGACTCACTATA
